Addgene plasmid #159490: pAV-U6+27-Linear-2_PolyU(4)_Tornado-Corn
Purpose: Tests for the impact of 4 uracils in a poly-uracil tract on human polymerase III transcription from a U6 promoter.
Depositing lab: Julius Lucks. Depositing organization: Northwestern University. Publication: RNA Sequence and Structure Determinants of Pol III Transcriptional Termination in Human Cells. Verosloff MS, Corcoran WK, Dolberg TB, Bushhouse DZ, Leonard JN, Lucks JB. J Mol Biol. 2021 Jun 25;433(13):166978. doi: 10.1016/j.jmb.2021.166978. Epub 2021 Apr 1. PubMed 33811918.
Backbone
  Vector backbone: pAV
  Vector type: Mammalian Expression
Growth in bacteria
  Bacterial resistance: Ampicillin, 100 μg/mL
  Growth temperature: 37°C
  Growth strain: DH5alpha
  Copy number: Unknown
Gene/Insert
  Gene/Insert name: Termination Module:Linear-2_PolyU(4)
  Species: Synthetic
  Promoter: U6-27
  Cloning method: Gibson Cloning
  Sequencing primers: 5′ F_U6. MV.o87:GAAAGTAATAATTTCTTGGGTAGTTTG; 3′ MV.O12:gcaataaacaagttactagtcc
Terms and licenses: Academic/Nonprofit Terms; Industry Terms: Not Available to Industry
How to cite: pAV-U6+27-Linear-2_PolyU(4)_Tornado-Corn was a gift from Julius Lucks (Addgene plasmid # 159490 ; http://n2t.net/addgene:159490 ; RRID:Addgene_159490)
