[The description below was written by a language model from this plasmid's Addgene catalogue record and pLannotate feature annotations shown in this document.]
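Description:
pAV-U6+27-Linear-2_PolyU(4)_Tornado-Corn is a 6.2 kb mammalian expression plasmid on the pAV backbone, built to measure how a poly-uracil tract of four uracils affects termination of human RNA polymerase III transcription from a U6 promoter. It is propagated in E. coli through a high-copy ColE1/pUC-type origin with ampicillin selection (AmpR under its own bla promoter), and it also carries an f1 phage origin. Remnants of the backbone's history are annotated as well: partial AAV2 inverted terminal repeats, a lacZα fragment and a scrap of the pUC multiple cloning site. Because the ITRs are detected only as fragments, the record does not support assuming the plasmid is intended for AAV packaging.

The payload is a Pol III cassette. The human U6 promoter (recorded as U6+27, a form that includes the first 27 nucleotides of U6 snRNA in the transcript) drives a synthetic, Gibson-cloned "termination module" named Linear-2_PolyU(4), followed by the Tornado-Corn reporter. Downstream of the promoter the annotation finds a twister-type ribozyme fragment and a tRNA-like element, consistent with the Tornado design, in which flanking self-cleaving ribozymes release an RNA that is circularised in cells, here carrying the fluorogenic Corn aptamer (the aptamer itself is not separately annotated). With the test terminator placed upstream of the reporter, read-through past the U tract would be expected to yield Corn signal, whereas efficient termination would suppress it.

On the opposite strand, an SV40 enhancer/early promoter drives a Tn5-derived neomycin/kanamycin resistance gene with adjacent ble and transposase fragments, followed by the SV40 small t intron and polyadenylation signal. This could provide G418 selection in mammalian cells.
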