Features (pLannotate 1.2.2; 21 found; start..end, strand, type, name):
     34..54      +  misc_feature   MCS (fragment): pUC18/19 multiple cloning site
    112..233     +  polyA_signal   SV40 poly(A) signal: SV40 polyadenylation signal
    282..411     +  repeat_region  AAV2 ITR (fragment): inverted terminal repeat of adeno-associated virus serotype 2 inverted
    434..501     +  CDS            lacZα (fragment): LacZα fragment of β-galactosidase; lacZ fragment
    532..960     -  rep_origin     f1 ori (sequence partly withheld): f1 bacteriophage origin of replication; arrow indicates direction of (+) strand synthesis
    987..1091    +  promoter       AmpR promoter: bla
   1092..1952    +  CDS            AmpR: β-lactamase; bla; confers resistance to ampicillin, carbenicillin, and related antibiotics
   2123..2711    +  rep_origin     ori: high-copy-number ColE1/pMB1/pBR322/pUC origin of replication
   2876..2924    -  repeat_region  AAV2 ITR (fragment): inverted terminal repeat of adeno-associated virus serotype 2 inverted
   2980..3114    -  polyA_signal   SV40 poly(A) signal: SV40 polyadenylation signal
   3137..3220    -  CDS            large T antigen (fragment): large T antigen from SV40 (simian virus 40)
   3539..3559    -  CDS            SV40 NLS: nuclear localization signal of SV40 (simian virus 40) large T antigen
   3689..3754    -  intron         small t intron: SV40 (simian virus 40) small t antigen intron
   3756..3830    -  CDS            small t antigen (fragment): SV40 (simian virus 40) small t antigen
   3833..4153    -  CDS            ble (fragment): BLE_KLEPN - Experimental evidence at protein level: Swiss-Prot protein existence level 1. Binding protein with a strong affinity to the bleomycin family of antibiotics. Binds to CL990; an antimitotic-antibiotic compound. From Klebsiella pneumoniae.
   4177..4968    -  CDS            neo: KKA2_KLEPN - Also known as kan, nptII. Experimental evidence at protein level: Swiss-Prot protein existence level 1. Resistance to kanamycin, neomycin, paromomycin, ribostamycin, butirosin and gentamicin B. From Klebsiella pneumoniae.
   5000..5323    -  CDS            tnpA (fragment): TN5P_ECOLX - Also known as tnp. Experimental evidence at protein level: Swiss-Prot protein existence level 1. Mediates transposition of transposon Tn5 by a 'cut and paste' mechanism. First, the monomeric transposase binds the 19 bp inverted DNA repeats flanking the transposon. Then, dimerization of the DNA- bound transposase creates a synaptic DNA complex. After nicking of the first DNA strand, excision of the transposon proceeds through a series of intermediates. The transposase then mediates the insertion of the transposon at a new site by strand transfer. The activity of the wild- type tran
   5325..5654    -  promoter       SV40 promoter: SV40 enhancer and early promoter
   5687..5927    +  promoter       U6 promoter: RNA polymerase III promoter for human U6 snRNA
   5985..6051    +  ncRNA          twister-P3 (fragment): Accession: RF03154 - type-P3 twister ribozyme
   6058..6169    +  ncRNA          tRNA: Accession: RF00005 - tRNA
>Addgene plasmid #159490 | pAV-U6+27-Linear-2_PolyU(4)_Tornado-Corn | addgene full sequence | sequence record 311768 | Addgene NGS Result
CTCTAGAGCGGACTTCGGTCCGCTTTTTACTAGGACCTGCAGGCATGCAAGCTTGACGTCGGTTACCGAT
ATCCATATGGCGGCCGCATCGATCTCGAGCCGCGGACTAGTAACTTGTTTATTGCAGCTTATAATGGTTA
CAAATAAAGCAATAGCATCACAAATTTCACAAATAAAGCATTTTTTTCACTGCATTCTAGTTGTGGTTTG
TCCAAACTCATCAATGTATCTTATCATGTCTTACGTAGATAAGTAGCATGGCGGGTTAATCATTAACTAC
AAGGAACCCCTAGTGATGGAGTTGGCCACTCCCTCTCTGCGCGCTCGCTCGCTCACTGAGGCCGGGCGAC
CAAAGGTCGCCCGACGCCCGGGCTTTGCCCGGGCGGCCTCAGTGAGCGAGCGAGCGCGCAGAGAGGGACA
GATCTGCAGATCTGCTGGCGTAATAGCGAAGAGGCCCGCACCGATCGCCCTTCCCAACAGTTGCGCAGCC
TGAATGGCGAATGGAAATTGTAAGCGTTAATATTTTGTTAAAATTCGCGTTAAATTTTTGTTAAATCAGC
TCATTTTTTAACCAATAGGCCGAAATCGGCAAAATCCCTTATAAATCAAAAGAATAGACCGAGATAGGGT
[37 nt withheld, positions 631-667]
AAAGAACGTGGACTCCAACGTCAAAGG
[49 nt withheld, positions 695-743]
T
[91 nt withheld, positions 745-835]
G
[124 nt withheld, positions 837-960]
CAGGTGGCACTTTTCGGGGAAATGTGCGCGGAACCCCTATTTGTTTATTTTTCTAAATACATTCAAATAT
GTATCCGCTCATGAGACAATAACCCTGATAAATGCTTCAATAATATTGAAAAAGGAAGAGTATGAGTATT
CAACATTTCCGTGTCGCCCTTATTCCCTTTTTTGCGGCATTTTGCCTTCCTGTTTTTGCTCACCCAGAAA
CGCTGGTGAAAGTAAAAGATGCTGAAGATCAGTTGGGTGCACGAGTGGGTTACATCGAACTGGATCTCAA
CAGCGGTAAGATCCTTGAGAGTTTTCGCCCCGAAGAACGTTTTCCAATGATGAGCACTTTTAAAGTTCTG
CTATGTGGCGCGGTATTATCCCGTATTGACGCCGGGCAAGAGCAACTCGGTCGCCGCATACACTATTCTC
AGAATGACTTGGTTGAGTACTCACCAGTCACAGAAAAGCATCTTACGGATGGCATGACAGTAAGAGAATT
ATGCAGTGCTGCCATAACCATGAGTGATAACACTGCGGCCAACTTACTTCTGACAACGATCGGAGGACCG
AAGGAGCTAACCGCTTTTTTGCACAACATGGGGGATCATGTAACTCGCCTTGATCGTTGGGAACCGGAGC
TGAATGAAGCCATACCAAACGACGAGCGTGACACCACGATGCCTGTAGCAATGGCAACAACGTTGCGCAA
ACTATTAACTGGCGAACTACTTACTCTAGCTTCCCGGCAACAATTAATAGACTGGATGGAGGCGGATAAA
GTTGCAGGACCACTTCTGCGCTCGGCCCTTCCGGCTGGCTGGTTTATTGCTGATAAATCTGGAGCCGGTG
AGCGTGGGTCTCGCGGTATCATTGCAGCACTGGGGCCAGATGGTAAGCCCTCCCGTATCGTAGTTATCTA
CACGACGGGGAGTCAGGCAACTATGGATGAACGAAATAGACAGATCGCTGAGATAGGTGCCTCACTGATT
AAGCATTGGTAACTGTCAGACCAAGTTTACTCATATATACTTTAGATTGATTTAAAACTTCATTTTTAAT
TTAAAAGGATCTAGGTGAAGATCCTTTTTGATAATCTCATGACCAAAATCCCTTAACGTGAGTTTTCGTT
CCACTGAGCGTCAGACCCCGTAGAAAAGATCAAAGGATCTTCTTGAGATCCTTTTTTTCTGCGCGTAATC
TGCTGCTTGCAAACAAAAAAACCACCGCTACCAGCGGTGGTTTGTTTGCCGGATCAAGAGCTACCAACTC
TTTTTCCGAAGGTAACTGGCTTCAGCAGAGCGCAGATACCAAATACTGTTCTTCTAGTGTAGCCGTAGTT
AGGCCACCACTTCAAGAACTCTGTAGCACCGCCTACATACCTCGCTCTGCTAATCCTGTTACCAGTGGCT
GCTGCCAGTGGCGATAAGTCGTGTCTTACCGGGTTGGACTCAAGACGATAGTTACCGGATAAGGCGCAGC
GGTCGGGCTGAACGGGGGGTTCGTGCACACAGCCCAGCTTGGAGCGAACGACCTACACCGAACTGAGATA
CCTACAGCGTGAGCTATGAGAAAGCGCCACGCTTCCCGAAGGGAGAAAGGCGGACAGGTATCCGGTAAGC
GGCAGGGTCGGAACAGGAGAGCGCACGAGGGAGCTTCCAGGGGGAAACGCCTGGTATCTTTATAGTCCTG
TCGGGTTTCGCCACCTCTGACTTGAGCGTCGATTTTTGTGATGCTCGTCAGGGGGGCGGAGCCTATGGAA
AAACGCCAGCAACGCGGCCTTTTTACGGTTCCTGGCCTTTTGCTGGCCTTTTGCTCACATGTTCTTTCCT
GCGTTATCCCCTGATTCTGTGGATAACCGTATTACCGCCTTTGAGTGAGCTGATACCGCTCGCCGCAGCC
GAACGACCGAGCGCAGCGAGTCAGTGAGCGAGCGCGCAGAGAGGGAGTGGCCAACTCCATCACTAGGGGT
TCCTGGAGGGGTGGAGTCGTGACGTGAATTACGTCATAGGGTTAGGGAGGTCCTGGATCGATCCAGACAT
GATAAGATACATTGATGAGTTTGGACAAACCACAACTAGAATGCAGTGAAAAAAATGCTTTATTTGTGAA
ATTTGTGATGCTATTGCTTTATTTGTAACCATTATAAGCTGCAATAAACAAGTTAACAACAACAATTGCA
TTCATTTTATGTTTCAGGTTCAGGGGGAGGTGTGGGAGGTTTTTTAAAGCAAGTAAAACCTCTACAAATG
TGGTATGGCTGATTATGATCTCTAGTCAAGGCACTATACATCAAATATTCCTTATTAACCCCTTTACAAA
TTAAAAAGCTAAAGGTACACAATTTTTGAGCATAGTTATTAATAGCAGACACTCTATGCCTGTGTGGAGT
AAGAAAAAACAGTATGTTATGATTATAACTGTTATGCCTACTTATAAAGGTTACAGAATATTTTTCCATA
ATTTTCTTGTATAGCAGTGCAGCTTTTTCCTTTGTGGTGTAAATAGCAAAGCAAGCAAGAGTTCTATTAC
TAAACACAGCATGACTCAAAAAACTTAGCAATTCTGAAGGAAAGTCCTTGGGGTCTTCTACCTTTCTCTT
CTTTTTTGGAGGAGTAGAATGTTGAGAGTCAGCAGTAGCCTCATCATCACTAGATGGCATTTCTTCTGAG
CAAAACAGGTTTTCCTCATTAAAGGCATTCCACCACTGCTCCCATTCATCAGTTCCATAGGTTGGAATCT
AAAATACACAAACAATTAGAATCAGTAGTTTAACACATTATACACTTAAAAATTTTATATTTACCTTAGA
GCTTTAAATCTCTGTAGGTAGTTTGTCCAATTATGTCACACCACAGAAGTAAGGTTCCTTCACAAAGATC
CGGACCAAAGCGGCCATCGTGCCTCCCCACTCCTGCAGTTCGGGGGCATGGATGCGCGGATAGCCGCTGC
TGGTTTCCTGGATGCCGACGGATTTGCACTGCCGGTAGAACTCCGCGAGGTCGTCCAGCCTCAGGCAGCA
GCTGAACCAACTCGCGAGGGGATCGAGCCCGGGGTGGGCGAAGAACTCCAGCATGAGATCCCCGCGCTGG
AGGATCATCCAGCCGGCGTCCCGGAAAACGATTCCGAAGCCCAACCTTTCATAGAAGGCGGCGGTGGAAT
CGAAATCTCGTGATGGCAGGTTGGGCGTCGCTTGGTCGGTCATTTCGAACCCCAGAGTCCCGCTCAGAAG
AACTCGTCAAGAAGGCGATAGAAGGCGATGCGCTGCGAATCGGGAGCGGCGATACCGTAAAGCACGAGGA
AGCGGTCAGCCCATTCGCCGCCAAGCTCTTCAGCAATATCACGGGTAGCCAACGCTATGTCCTGATAGCG
GTCCGCCACACCCAGCCGGCCACAGTCGATGAATCCAGAAAAGCGGCCATTTTCCACCATGATATTCGGC
AAGCAGGCATCGCCATGGGTCACGACGAGATCCTCGCCGTCGGGCATGCGCGCCTTGAGCCTGGCGAACA
GTTCGGCTGGCGCGAGCCCCTGATGCTCTTCGTCCAGATCATCCTGATCGACAAGACCGGCTTCCATCCG
AGTACGTGCTCGCTCGATGCGATGTTTCGCTTGGTGGTCGAATGGGCAGGTAGCCGGATCAAGCGTATGC
AGCCGCCGCATTGCATCAGCCATGATGGATACTTTCTCGGCAGGAGCAAGGTGAGATGACAGGAGATCCT
GCCCCGGCACTTCGCCCAATAGCAGCCAGTCCCTTCCCGCTTCAGTGACAACGTCGAGCACAGCTGCGCA
AGGAACGCCCGTCGTGGCCAGCCACGATAGCCGCGCTGCCTCGTCCTGCAGTTCATTCAGGGCACCGGAC
AGGTCGGTCTTGACAAAAAGAACCGGGCGCCCCTGCGCTGACAGCCGGAACACGGCGGCATCAGAGCAGC
CGATTGTCTGTTGTGCCCAGTCATAGCCGAATAGCCTCTCCACCCAAGCGGCCGGAGAACCTGCGTGCAA
TCCATCTTGTTCAATCATGCGAAACGATCCTCATCCTGTCTCTTGATCAGATCTTGATCCCCTGCGCCAT
CAGATCCTTGGCGGCAAGAAAGCCATCCAGTTTACTTTGCAGGGCTTCCCAACCTTACCAGAGGGCGCCC
CAGCTGGCAATTCCGGTTCGCTTGCTGTCCATAAAACCGCCCAGTCTAGCTATCGCCATGTAAGCCCACT
GCAAGCTACCTGCTTTCTCTTTGCGCTTGCGTTTTCCCTTGTCCAGATAGCCCAGTAGCTGACATTCATC
CGGGGTCAGCACCGTTTCTGCGGACTGGCTTTCTACGTGTTCCGCTTCCTTTAGCAGCCCTTGCGCCCTG
AGTGCTTGCGGCAGCGTGAAGCTTTTTGCAAAAGCCTAGGCCTCCAAAAAAGCCTCCTCACTACTTCTGG
AATAGCTCAGAGGCCGAGGCGGCCTCGGCCTCTGCATAAATAAAAAAAATTAGTCAGCCATGGGGCGGAG
AATGGGCGGAACTGGGCGGAGTTAGGGGCGGGATGGGCGGAGTTAGGGGCGGGACTATGGTTGCTGACTA
ATTGAGATGCATGCTTTGCATACTTCTGCCTGCTGGGGAGCCTGGGGACTTTCCACACCTGGTTGCTGAC
TAATTGAGATGCATGCTTTGCATACTTCTGCCTGCTGGGGAGCCTGGGGACTTTCCACACCCTAACTGAC
ACACATTCCACAGCCGGATCCAAGGTCGGGCAGGAAGAGGGCCTATTTCCCATGATTCCTTCATATTTGC
ATATACGATACAAGGCTGTTAGAGAGATAATTAGAATTAATTTGACTGTAAACACAAAGATATTAGTACA
AAATACGTGACGTAGAAAGTAATAATTTCTTGGGTAGTTTGCAGTTTTAAAATTATGTTTTAAAATGGAC
TATCATATGCTTACCGTAACTTGAAAGTATTTCGATTTCTTGGCTTTATATATCTTGTGGAAAGGACGAA
ACACCGTGCTCGCTTCGGCAGCACATATACTAGTGATTGATGTTTTCGACGGCCATCAGTCGCCGGTCCC
AAGCCCGGATAAAATGGGAGGGGGCGGGAAACCGCCTAACCATGCCGACTGATGGCAGGCCCGGATAGCT
CAGTCGGTAGAGCAGCGGCCGCGCGATTCGAGGAAGGAGGTCTGAGGAGGTCACTGAATCGCGCGGCCGC
GGGTCCAGGGTTCAAGTCCCTGTTCGGGCCTGCCATCAGTCGGCGTGGACTGTAGAACACTGCCAATGCC
GGTCCCAAGCCCGGATAAAAGTGGAGGGTACAGTCCACG
