>Addgene plasmid #159490 | pAV-U6+27-Linear-2_PolyU(4)_Tornado-Corn | depositor partial sequence | sequence record 308300 | 27-Termination_Module
GTGCTCGCTTCGGCAGCACATATACTAGTGATTGATGTTTT
