>Addgene plasmid #159490 | pAV-U6+27-Linear-2_PolyU(4)_Tornado-Corn | depositor partial sequence | sequence record 308301 | Tornado-Corn
GGCCATCAGTCGCCGGTCCCAAGCCCGGATAAAATGGGAGGGGGCGGGAAACCGCCTAACCATGCCGACT
GATGGCAGGCCCGGATAGCTCAGTCGGTAGAGCAGCGGCCGCGCGATTCGAGGAAGGAGGTCTGAGGAGG
TCACTGAATCGCGCGGCCGCGGGTCCAGGGTTCAAGTCCCTGTTCGGGCCTGCCATCAGTCGGCGTGGAC
TGTAGAACACTGCCAATGCCGGTCCCAAGCCCGGATAAAAGTGGAGGGTACAGTCCACGCTCTAGAGCGG
ACTTCGGTCCGCTTTT
